Addgene plasmid #198612: pBad-HaloGFP-169-170
Purpose: Green fluorescent Ca2+ ion indicator for bacterial expression.
Depositing lab: Robert Campbell. Depositing organization: The University of Tokyo. Publication: Chemigenetic indicators based on synthetic chelators and green fluorescent protein. Zhu W, Takeuchi S, Imai S, Terada T, Ueda T, Nasu Y, Terai T, Campbell RE. Nat Chem Biol. 2023 Jan;19(1):38-44. doi: 10.1038/s41589-022-01134-z. Epub 2022 Sep 22. PubMed 36138142.
Backbone
  Vector backbone: PBad
  Backbone manufacturer: Invitrogen
  Backbone size w/o insert (bp): 4000
  Vector type: Bacterial Expression
Growth in bacteria
  Bacterial resistance: Ampicillin, 100 μg/mL
  Growth temperature: 37°C
  Growth strain: DH5alpha
  Copy number: High Copy
Gene/Insert
  Gene/Insert name: HaloGFP-169-170
  Species: Synthetic
  Insert size (bp): 1620
  Promoter: araBAD promoter
  Cloning method: Gibson Cloning
  Sequencing primers: 5′ pBAD forward; 3′ pBAD Reverse
Terms and licenses: Academic/Nonprofit Terms; Industry Terms: Not Available to Industry
How to cite: pBad-HaloGFP-169-170 was a gift from Robert Campbell (Addgene plasmid # 198612 ; http://n2t.net/addgene:198612 ; RRID:Addgene_198612)
