[The description below was written by a language model from this plasmid's Addgene catalogue record and pLannotate feature annotations shown in this document.]
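Description:
pBad-HaloGFP-169-170 is a bacterial expression plasmid built on the Invitrogen pBAD backbone, carrying a synthetic chemigenetic fusion protein described in the record as a green fluorescent Ca2+ indicator. It is propagated in E. coli through a high-copy ColE1/pMB1-type origin and selected with ampicillin through the β-lactamase gene under its own promoter. The backbone also retains the pBR322 bom region and a short remnant of rop. The sequenced record is 5,687 nt, consistent with a backbone of about 4 kb plus the 1.6 kb insert.

Expression is driven by the araBAD promoter. The divergently oriented araC regulator is encoded on the same plasmid, so transcription is induced by L-arabinose and otherwise kept low. The open reading frame begins with the standard pBAD N-terminal leader: a short annotation matching the His-tag portion of a composite tag, the T7 gene 10 leader that aids translation, and the Xpress epitope with its enterokinase cleavage site. Downstream, the feature table shows HaloTag split into two fragments flanking a GFP annotated as cEGFP. The fluorescent protein is therefore inserted within the self-labelling dehalogenase, and the construct name suggests, though the record does not confirm, an insertion point between HaloTag residues 169 and 170. The rrnB T1 and T2 terminators end the transcript.

HaloTag binds chloroalkane ligands covalently. In line with the associated publication on indicators that combine synthetic chelators with GFP, the protein is presumably labelled with a chloroalkane-linked chelator that confers Ca2+ sensitivity on the GFP signal, although the record does not specify the ligand. The plasmid is suited to arabinose-induced production and purification of the protein scaffold for in vitro characterisation.
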