Features (pLannotate 1.2.2; 16 found; start..end, strand, type, name):
     27..311     +  promoter       araBAD promoter: araBAD; promoter of the L-arabinose operon of E. coli; the araC regulatory gene is transcribed in the opposite direction (Guzman et al., 1995)
    357..377     +  CDS            capTEV™ (fragment): composite tag for in vivo biotinylation, TEV protease cleavage, and 6xHis tagging
    378..410     +  CDS            T7 tag (gene 10 leader): leader peptide from bacteriophage T7 gene 10 promotes efficient translation in E. coli
    414..437     +  CDS            Xpress™ tag: Xpress™ epitope tag, including an enterokinase recognition and cleavage site
    453..956     +  CDS            HaloTag® (fragment): modified bacterial dehalogenase that forms covalent bonds with chloroalkane derivatives
    960..1685    +  CDS            cEGFP: cEGFP is a basic (constitutively fluorescent) green fluorescent protein published in 2008, derived from Aequorea victoria.
   1692..2072    +  CDS            HaloTag® (fragment): modified bacterial dehalogenase that forms covalent bonds with chloroalkane derivatives
   2165..2280    +  ncRNA          5S rRNA: Accession: RF00001 - 5S ribosomal RNA
   2284..2370    +  terminator     rrnB T1 terminator: Escherichia coli rrnB; transcription terminator T1 from the E. coli rrnB gene
   2462..2489    +  terminator     rrnB T2 terminator: transcription terminator T2 from the E. coli rrnB gene
   2508..2599    +  promoter       AmpR promoter: bla
   2600..3460    +  CDS            AmpR: β-lactamase; bla; confers resistance to ampicillin, carbenicillin, and related antibiotics
   3631..4219    +  rep_origin     ori: high-copy-number ColE1/pMB1/pBR322/pUC origin of replication
   4405..4545    -  misc_feature   bom: basis of mobility region from pBR322
   4647..4687    -  CDS            rop (fragment): Rop protein, which maintains plasmids at low copy number; rop
   4809..5687    -  CDS            araC: L-arabinose regulatory protein; araC
>Addgene plasmid #198612 | pBad-HaloGFP-169-170 | addgene full sequence | sequence record 393703 | Addgene NGS Result
ACTTTTCATACTCCCGCCATTCAGAGAAGAAACCAATTGTCCATATTGCATCAGACATTGCCGTCACTGC
GTCTTTTACTGGCTCTTCTCGCTAACCAAACCGGTAACCCCGCTTATTAAAAGCATTCTGTAACAAAGCG
GGACCAAAGCCATGACAAAAACGCGTAACAAAAGTGTCTATAATCACGGCAGAAAAGTCCACATTGATTA
TTTGCACGGCGTCACACTTTGCTATGCCATAGCATTTTTATCCATAAGATTAGCGGATCCTACCTGACGC
TTTTTATCGCAACTCTCTACTGTTTCTCCATACCCGTTTTTTGGGCTAACAGGAGGAATTAACCATGGGG
GGTTCTCATCATCATCATCATCATGGTATGGCTAGCATGACTGGTGGACAGCAAATGGGTCGGGATCTGT
ACGACGATGACGATAAGGATCCGAGCTCGAGAATGGCAGAAATCGGTACTGGCTTTCCATTCGACCCCCA
TTATGTGGAAGTCCTGGGCGAGCGCATGCACTACGTCGATGTTGGTCCGCGCGATGGCACCCCTGTGCTG
TTCCTGCACGGTAACCCGACCTCCTCCTACGTGTGGCGCAACATCATCCCGCATGTTGCACCGACCCATC
GCTGCATTGCTCCAGACCTGATCGGTATGGGCAAATCCGACAAACCAGACCTGGGTTATTTCTTCGACGA
CCACGTCCGCTTCATGGATGCCTTCATCGAAGCCCTGGGTCTGGAAGAGGTCGTCCTGGTCATTCACGAC
TGGGGCTCCGCTCTGGGTTTCCACTGGGCCAAGCGCAATCCAGAGCGCGTCAAAGGTATTGCATTTATGG
AGTTCATCCGCCCTATCCCGACCTGGGACGAATGGCCAGAATTTGCCCGCGAGACCTTCCAGGCCTTCCG
CACCACCGACGTCGGCCGCAAGCTGATCATCGATCAGAACGTTTTTGGTGAAAACGTCTATATCAAGGCC
GACAAGCAGAAGAACGGCATCAAGGCGAACTTCAAGATCCGCCACAACATCGAGGACGGCGGCGTGCAGC
TCGCCTACCACTACCAGCAGAACACCCCCATCGGCGACGGCCCCGTGCTGCTGCCCGACAACCACTACCT
GAGCGTCCAGTCCAAACTTTCGAAAGACCCCAACGAGAAGCGCGATCACATGGTCCTGCTGGAGTTCGTG
ACCGCCGCCGGGATCACTCTCGGCATGGACGAGCTGTACAAGGGCGGTACCGGAGGGAGCATGGTGAGCA
AGGGCGAGGAGCTGTTCACCGGGGTGGTGCCCATCCTGGTCGAGCTGGACGGCGACGTAAACGGCCACAA
GTTCAGCGTGTCCGGCGAGGGTGAGGGCGATGCCACCTACGGCAAGCTGACCCTGAAGTTCATCTGCACC
ACCGGCAAGCTGCCCGTGCCCTGGCCCACCCTCGTGACCACCCTGACCTACGGCGTGCAGTGCTTCAGCC
GCTACCCCGACCACATGAAGCAGCACGACTTCTTCAAGTCCGCCATGCCCGAAGGCTACATCCAGGAGCG
CACCATCTTCTTCAAGGACGACGGCAACTACAAGACCCGCGCCGAGGTGAAGTTCGAGGGCGACACCCTG
GTGAACCGCATCGAGCTGAAGGGCATCGACTTCAAGGAGGACGGCAACATCCTGGGGCATAAGCTGGAGT
ACAACCTTGGCGGTACGCTGCCGATGGGTGTCGTCCGCCCGCTGACTGAAGTCGAGATGGACCATTACCG
CGAGCCGTTCCTGAATCCTGTTGACCGCGAGCCACTGTGGCGCTTCCCAAACGAGCTGCCAATCGCCGGT
GAGCCAGCGAACATCGTCGCGCTGGTCGAAGAATACATGGACTGGCTGCACCAGTCCCCTGTCCCGAAGC
TGCTGTTCTGGGGCACCCCAGGCGTTCTGATCCCACCGGCCGAAGCCGCTCGCCTGGCCAAAAGCCTGCC
TAACTGCAAGGCTGTGGACATCGGCCCGGGTCTGAATCTGCTGCAAGAAGACAACCCGGACCTGATCGGC
AGCGAGATCGCGCGCTGGCTGTCGACGCTCGAGATTTCCGGCTGAAAGCTTGGCTGTTTTGGCGGATGAG
AGAAGATTTTCAGCCTGATACAGATTAAATCAGAACGCAGAAGCGGTCTGATAAAACAGAATTTGCCTGG
CGGCAGTAGCGCGGTGGTCCCACCTGACCCCATGCCGAACTCAGAAGTGAAACGCCGTAGCGCCGATGGT
AGTGTGGGGTCTCCCCATGCGAGAGTAGGGAACTGCCAGGCATCAAATAAAACGAAAGGCTCAGTCGAAA
GACTGGGCCTTTCGTTTTATCTGTTGTTTGTCGGTGAACGCTCTCCTGAGTAGGACAAATCCGCCGGGAG
CGGATTTGAACGTTGCGAAGCAACGGCCCGGAGGGTGGCGGGCAGGACGCCCGCCATAAACTGCCAGGCA
TCAAATTAAGCAGAAGGCCATCCTGACGGATGGCCTTTTTGCGTTTCTACAAACTCTTTTGTTTATTTTT
CTAAATACATTCAAATATGTATCCGCTCATGAGACAATAACCCTGATAAATGCTTCAATAATATTGAAAA
AGGAAGAGTATGAGTATTCAACATTTCCGTGTCGCCCTTATTCCCTTTTTTGCGGCATTTTGCCTTCCTG
TTTTTGCTCACCCAGAAACGCTGGTGAAAGTAAAAGATGCTGAAGATCAGTTGGGTGCACGAGTGGGTTA
CATCGAACTGGATCTCAACAGCGGTAAGATCCTTGAGAGTTTTCGCCCCGAAGAACGTTTTCCAATGATG
AGCACTTTTAAAGTTCTGCTATGTGGCGCGGTATTATCCCGTGTTGACGCCGGGCAAGAGCAACTCGGTC
GCCGCATACACTATTCTCAGAATGACTTGGTTGAGTACTCACCAGTCACAGAAAAGCATCTTACGGATGG
CATGACAGTAAGAGAATTATGCAGTGCTGCCATAACCATGAGTGATAACACTGCGGCCAACTTACTTCTG
ACAACGATCGGAGGACCGAAGGAGCTAACCGCTTTTTTGCACAACATGGGGGATCATGTAACTCGCCTTG
ATCGTTGGGAACCGGAGCTGAATGAAGCCATACCAAACGACGAGCGTGACACCACGATGCCTGTAGCAAT
GGCAACAACGTTGCGCAAACTATTAACTGGCGAACTACTTACTCTAGCTTCCCGGCAACAATTAATAGAC
TGGATGGAGGCGGATAAAGTTGCAGGACCACTTCTGCGCTCGGCCCTTCCGGCTGGCTGGTTTATTGCTG
ATAAATCTGGAGCCGGTGAGCGTGGGTCTCGCGGTATCATTGCAGCACTGGGGCCAGATGGTAAGCCCTC
CCGTATCGTAGTTATCTACACGACGGGGAGTCAGGCAACTATGGATGAACGAAATAGACAGATCGCTGAG
ATAGGTGCCTCACTGATTAAGCATTGGTAACTGTCAGACCAAGTTTACTCATATATACTTTAGATTGATT
TAAAACTTCATTTTTAATTTAAAAGGATCTAGGTGAAGATCCTTTTTGATAATCTCATGACCAAAATCCC
TTAACGTGAGTTTTCGTTCCACTGAGCGTCAGACCCCGTAGAAAAGATCAAAGGATCTTCTTGAGATCCT
TTTTTTCTGCGCGTAATCTGCTGCTTGCAAACAAAACAACCACCGCTACCAGCGGTGGTTTGTTTGCCGG
ATCAAGAGCTACCAACTCTTTTTCCGAAGGTAACTGGCTTCAGCAGAGCGCAGATACCAAATACTGTCCT
TCTAGTGTAGCCGTAGTTAGGCCACCACTTCAAGAACTCTGTAGCACCGCCTACATACCTCGCTCTGCTA
ATCCTGTTACCAGTGGCTGCTGCCAGTGGCGATAAGTCGTGTCTTACCGGGTTGGACTCAAGACGATAGT
TACCGGATAAGGCGCAGCGGTCGGGCTGAACGGGGGGTTCGTGCACACAGCCCAGCTTGGAGCGAACGAC
CTACACCGAACTGAGATACCTACAGCGTGAGCTATGAGAAAGCGCCACGCTTCCCGAAGGGAGAAAGGCG
GACAGGTATCCGGTAAGCGGCAGGGTCGGAACAGGAGAGCGCACGAGGGAGCTTCCAGGGGGAAACGCCT
GGTATCTTTATAGTCCTGTCGGGTTTCGCCACCTCTGACTTGAGCGTCGATTTTTGTGATGCTCGTCAGG
GGGGCGGAGCCTATGGAAAAACGCCAGCAACGCGGCCTTTTTACGGTTCCTGGCCTTTTGCTGGCCTTTT
GCTCACATGTTCTTTCCTGCGTTATCCCCTGATTCTGTGGATAACCGTATTACCGCCTTTGAGTGAGCTG
ATACCGCTCGCCGCAGCCGAACGACCGAGCGCAGCGAGTCAGTGAGCGAGGAAGCGGAAGAGCGCCTGAT
GCGGTATTTTCTCCTTACGCATCTGTGCGGTATTTCACACCGCATATGGTGCACTCTCAGTACAATCTGC
TCTGATGCCGCATAGTTAAGCCAGTATACACTCCGCTATCGCTACGTGACTGGGTCATGGCTGCGCCCCG
ACACCCGCCAACACCCGCTGACGCGCCCTGACGGGCTTGTCTGCTCCCGGCATCCGCTTACAGACAAGCT
GTGACCGTCTCCGGGAGCTGCATGTGTCAGAGGTTTTCACCGTCATCACCGAAACGCGCGAGGCAGCAGA
TCAATTCGCGCGCGAAGGCGAAGCGGCATGCATAATGTGCCTGTCAAATGGACGAAGCAGGGATTCTGCA
AACCCTATGCTACTCCGTCAAGCCGTCAATTGTCTGATTCGTTACCAATTATGACAACTTGACGGCTACA
TCATTCACTTTTTCTTCACAACCGGCACGGAACTCGCTCGGGCTGGCCCCGGTGCATTTTTTAAATACCC
GCGAGAAATAGAGTTGATCGTCAAAACCAACATTGCGACCGACGGTGGCGATAGGCATCCGGGTGGTGCT
CAAAAGCAGCTTCGCCTGGCTGATACGTTGGTCCTCGCGCCAGCTTAAGACGCTAATCCCTAACTGCTGG
CGGAAAAGATGTGACAGACGCGACGGCGACAAGCAAACATGCTGTGCGACGCTGGCGATATCAAAATTGC
TGTCTGCCAGGTGATCGCTGATGTACTGACAAGCCTCGCGTACCCGATTATCCATCGGTGGATGGAGCGA
CTCGTTAATCGCTTCCATGCGCCGCAGTAACAATTGCTCAAGCAGATTTATCGCCAGCAGCTCCGAATAG
CGCCCTTCCCCTTGCCCGGCGTTAATGATTTGCCCAAACAGGTCGCTGAAATGCGGCTGGTGCGCTTCAT
CCGGGCGAAAGAACCCCGTATTGGCAAATATTGACGGCCAGTTAAGCCATTCATGCCAGTAGGCGCGCGG
ACGAAAGTAAACCCACTGGTGATACCATTCGCGAGCCTCCGGATGACGACCGTAGTGATGAATCTCTCCT
GGCGGGAACAGCAAAATATCACCCGGTCGGCAAACAAATTCTCGTCCCTGATTTTTCACCACCCCCTGAC
CGCGAATGGTGAGATTGAGAATATAACCTTTCATTCCCAGCGGTCGGTCGATAAAAAAATCGAGATAACC
GTTGGCCTCAATCGGCGTTAAACCCGCCACCAGATGGGCATTAAACGAGTATCCCGGCAGCAGGGGATCA
TTTTGCGCTTCAGCCAT
